>Addgene plasmid #148601 | pAc5.1B-lambdaN-HA-DmRoquin_501-819-ILLVtoEEEE_AE | depositor full sequence | sequence record 291049 | Full Sequence
CTTCAAGGAATTAATTCTATATTCTAAAAACACAAATGATACTTCTAAAAAAAATCATGAATGGCATCAA
CTCTGAATCAAATCTTTGCAGATGCACCTACTTCTCATTTCCACTGTCACATCATTTTTCCAGATCTCGC
TGCCTGTTATGTGGCCCACAAACCAAGACACGTTTTATGGCCATTAAAGCTGGCTGATCGTCGCCAAACA
CCAAATACATATCAATATGTACATTCGAGAAAGAAGCGATCAAAGAAGCGTCTTCGGGCGAGTAGGAGAA
TGCGGAGGAGAAGGAGAACGAGCTGATCTAGTATCTCTCCACAATCCAATGCCAACTGACCAACTGGCCA
TATTCGGAGCAATTTGAAGCCAATTTCCATCGCCTGGCGATCGCTCCATTCTTGGCTATATGTTTTTCAC
CGTTCCCGGGGCCATTTTCAAAGACTCGTCGGTAAGATAAGATTGTGTCACTCGCTGTCTCTCTTCATTT
GTCGAAGAATGCTGAGGAATTTCGCGATGACGTCGGCGAGTATTTTGAAGAATGAGAATAATTTGTATTT
ATACGAAAATCAGTTAGTGGAATTTTCTACAAAAACATGTTATCTATAGATAATTTTGTTGCAAAATATG
TTGACTATGACAAAGATTGTATGTATATACCTTTAATGTATTCTCATTTTCTTATGTATTTATAATGGCA
ATGATGATACTGATGATATTTTAAGATGATGCCAGACCACAGGCTGATTTCTGCGTCTTTTGCCGAACGC
AGTGCATGTGCGGTTGTTGTTTTTTGGAATAGTTTCAATTTTCGGACTGTCCGCTTTGATTTCAGTTTCT
TGGCTTATTCAAAAAGCAAAGTAAAGCCAAAAAAGCGAGATGGCAATACCAAATGCGGCAAAACGGTAGT
GGAAGGAAAGGGGTGCGGGGCAGCGGAAGGAAGGGTGGGGCGGGGCGTGGCGGGGTCTGTGGCTGGGCGC
GACGTCACCGACGTTGGAGCCACTCCTTTGACCATGTGTGCGTGTGTGTATTATTCGTGTCTCGCCACTC
GCCGGTTGTTTTTTTCTTTTTATCTCGCTCTCTCTAGCGCCATCTCGTACGCATGCTCAACGCACCGCAT
GTTGCCGTGTCCTTTATGCGTCATTTTGGCTCGAAATAGGCAATTATTTAAACAAAGATTAGTCAACGAA
AACGCTAAAATAAATAAGTCTACAATATGGTTACTTATTGCCATGTGTGTGCAGCCAACGATAGCAACAA
AAGCAACAACACAGTGGCTTTCCCTCTTTCACTTTTTGTTTGCAAGCGCGTGCGAGCAAGACGGCACGAC
CGGCAAACGCAATTACGCTGACAAAGAGCAGACGAAGTTTTGGCCGAAAAACATCAAGGCGCCTGATACG
AATGCATTTGCAATAACAATTGCGATATTTAATATTGTTTATGAAGCTGTTTGACTTCAAAACACACAAA
AAAAAAAATAAAACAAATTATTTGAAAGAGAATTAGGAATCGGACAGCTTATCGTTACGGGCTAACAGCA
CACCGAGACGAAATAGCTTACCTGACGTCACAGCCTCTGGAAGAACTGCCGCCAAGCAGAGAGAGAGAGA
AAAAGAGGGAGAGCAGCTTAGACCGCATGTGCTTGTGTGTGAGGCGTCTCTCTCTTCGTCTCCTGTTTGC
GCAAACGCATAGACTGCACTGAGAAAATCGATTACCTATTTTTTATGAATGAATATTTGCACTATTACTA
TTCAAAACTATTAAGATAGCAATCACATTCAATAGCCAAATACTATACCACCTGAGCGATGCAACGAAAT
GATCAATTTGAGCAAAAATGCTGCATATTTAGGACGGCATCATTATAGAAATGCTTCTTGCTGTGTACTT
TTCTCTCGTCTGGCAGCTGTTTCGCCGTTATTGTTAAAACCGGCTTAAGTTAGGTGTGTTTTCTACGACT
AGTGATGCCCCTACTAGAAGATGTGTGTTGCACAAATGTCCCTGAATAACCAATTTGAAGTGCAGATAGC
AGTAAACGTAAGCTAATATGAATATTATTTAACTGTAATGTTTTAATATCGCTGGACATTACTAATAAAC
CCACTATAAACACATGTACATATGTATGTTTTGGCATACAATGAGTAGTTGGGGAAAAAATGTGTAAAAG
CACCGTGACCATCACAGCATAAAGATAACCAGCTGAAGTATCGAATATGAGTAACCCCCAAATTGAATCA
CATGCCGCAACTGATAGGACCCATGGAAGTACACTCTTCATGGCGATATACAAGACACACACAAGCACGA
ACACCCAGTTGCGGAGGAAATTCTCCGTAAATGAAAACCCAATCGGCGAACAATTCATACCCATATATGG
TAAAAGTTTTGAACGCGACTTGAGAGCGGAGAGCATTGCGGCTGATAAGGTTTTAGCGCTAAGCGGGCTT
TATAAAACGGGCTGCGGGACCAGTTTTCATATCACTACCGTTTGAGTTCTTGTGCTGTGTGGATACTCCT
CCCGACACAAAGCCGCTCCATCAGCCAGCAGTCGTCTAATCCAGAGACCCCGGATCGGGGTACCAACATG
GACGCACAAACACGACGACGTGAGCGTCGCGCTGAGAAACAAGCTCAATGGAAAGCTGCAAACGGTGGAT
CTCCTCCACATATGGCTTACCCATACGATGTTCCAGATTACGCTCCTCCAAGCTTGCATTATATGGGCTC
TCCTAGGGGATATCTGGATCCCAGCTTGGGACTTTCGCCAGGTGGTGGTCTCCCGCCGTCGCATCACAGT
CCCATTACCAGGCTCATAGTGCCGAGCCGCTACGATTCGCGCTTTAGCGGGTTTGGCGGTGGCACGCCCA
GGATTCCTTCGCCCAGAGAATACCAAGCCAATCCGGTAGCGCCAACGCAACGCAATGCCAACCCACCGAA
TTTTAGTGTGAACAGTAACCTGCACAAGGGCTACATGTTGCCCGCCAGCGGTGGAGATGTCTTCCATCTG
GCCAATCCGTGGGAGCAAGCATACCTGGCACAGCAGCAACATCCTCCACAGCATCCCCAACAGCAGCAGC
CACCGTCCAGCAAGCCGAATCCCAGCCGACCGTTGTCGATTTTACCCGCAACAGCTGATACCTCATTTTT
TGAAAAGAAACCGCCGAATAGTGTTAGCATAGATCTGGACAGGGTCCCGGAGGTCAATGTGGATGCAGTG
CCTCTGTTCCGGCGATCCAACAATAACCACAATAACAACAATAGTAACTCCCACAATAACAACAACAACA
ATCATGGCTCATCACTGCTGTTCTGGAACAATACGGGTAAAGATTCAGCCAACTTTGTACGATCAGACTC
CATATTGGATGACGATGCGTCCACATTCGATGTGCCCACTGGCTCCTCCATGCTGAGTATCTACGGCCCG
ATTTGCCCCAAGAGCAGTACGACCGGCAACTGGAACAACTTTGATCTGGGATATGGCGGCTTCAAGAGTG
ACAGAAACGATAGCTTCAATGCCAATAAGCAGCAACAGCCGATGTGGGGCAGGAAACCGCAACTGATGTC
GGAAGACAGTTTCGAGGGCGGCGAAGATAGTGGAATGATGCTGCAGGAAGAGAAGAATGAAGTGGACATC
GAAGATCCCGATGACAGTGGGATCAAGGTGGACTAGGCGGCCGCTCGAGTCTAGAGGGCCCGCGGTTCGA
AGGTAAGCCTATCCCTAACCCTCTCCTCGGTCTCGATTCTACGCGTACCGGTCATCATCACCATCACCAT
TGAGTTTAAACCCGCTGATCAGCCTCGACTGTGCCTTCTAAGGCCTGAGCTCGCTGATCAGCCTCGATCG
AGGATCCAGACATGATAAGATACATTGATGAGTTTGGACAAACCACAACTAGAATGCAGTGAAAAAAATG
CTTTATTTGTGAAATTTGTGATGCTATTGCTTTATTTGTAACCATTATAAGCTGCAATAAACAAGTTAAC
AACAACAATTGCATTCATTTTATGTTTCAGGTTCAGGGGGAGGTGTGGGAGGTTTTTTAAAGCAAGTAAA
ACCTCTACAAATGTGGTATGGCTGATTATGATCAGTCGACCGATGCCCTTGAGAGCCTTCAACCCAGTCA
GCTCCTTCCGGTGGGCGCGGGGCATGACTATCGTCGCCGCACTTATGACTGTCTTCTTTATCATGCAACT
CGTAGGACAGGTGCCGGCAGCGCTCTGGGTCATTTTCGGCGAGGACCGCTTTCGCTGGAGCGCGACGATG
ATCGGCCTGTCGCTTGCGGTATTCGGAATCTTGCACGCCCTCGCTCAAGCCTTCGTCACTGGTCCCGCCA
CCAAACGTTTCGGCGAGAAGCAGGCCATTATCGCCGGCATGGCGGCCGACGCGCTGGGCTACGTCTTGCT
GGCGTTCGCGACGCGAGGCTGGATGGCCTTCCCCATTATGATTCTTCTCGCTTCCGGCGGCATCGGGATG
CCCGCGTTGCAGGCCATGCTGTCCAGGCAGGTAGATGACGACCATCAGGGACAGCTTCAAGGATCGCTCG
CGGCTCTTACCAGCCAGCAAAAGGCCAGGAACCGTAAAAAGGCCGCGTTGCTGGCGTTTTTCCATAGGCT
CCGCCCCCCTGACGAGCATCACAAAAATCGACGCTCAAGTCAGAGGTGGCGAAACCCGACAGGACTATAA
AGATACCAGGCGTTTCCCCCTGGAAGCTCCCTCGTGCGCTCTCCTGTTCCGACCCTGCCGCTTACCGGAT
ACCTGTCCGCCTTTCTCCCTTCGGGAAGCGTGGCGCTTTCTCAATGCTCACGCTGTAGGTATCTCAGTTC
GGTGTAGGTCGTTCGCTCCAAGCTGGGCTGTGTGCACGAACCCCCCGTTCAGCCCGACCGCTGCGCCTTA
TCCGGTAACTATCGTCTTGAGTCCAACCCGGTAAGACACGACTTATCGCCACTGGCAGCAGCCACTGGTA
ACAGGATTAGCAGAGCGAGGTATGTAGGCGGTGCTACAGAGTTCTTGAAGTGGTGGCCTAACTACGGCTA
CACTAGAAGGACAGTATTTGGTATCTGCGCTCTGCTGAAGCCAGTTACCTTCGGAAAAAGAGTTGGTAGC
TCTTGATCCGGCAAACAAACCACCGCTGGTAGCGGTGGTTTTTTTGTTTGCAAGCAGCAGATTACGCGCA
GAAAAAAAGGATCTCAAGAAGATCCTTTGATCTTTTCTACGGGGTCTGACGCTCAGTGGAACGAAAACTC
ACGTTAAGGGATTTTGGTCATGAGATTATCAAAAAGGATCTTCACCTAGATCCTTTTAAATTAAAAATGA
AGTTTTAAATCAATCTAAAGTATATATGAGTAAACTTGGTCTGACAGTTACCAATGCTTAATCAGTGAGG
CACCTATCTCAGCGATCTGTCTATTTCGTTCATCCATAGTTGCCTGACTCCCCGTCGTGTAGATAACTAC
GATACGGGAGGGCTTACCATCTGGCCCCAGTGCTGCAATGATACCGCGAGACCCACGCTCACCGGCTCCA
GATTTATCAGCAATAAACCAGCCAGCCGGAAGGGCCGAGCGCAGAAGTGGTCCTGCAACTTTATCCGCCT
CCATCCAGTCTATTAATTGTTGCCGGGAAGCTAGAGTAAGTAGTTCGCCAGTTAATAGTTTGCGCAACGT
TGTTGCCATTGCTGCAGGCATCGTGGTGTCACGCTCGTCGTTTGGTATGGCTTCATTCAGCTCCGGTTCC
CAACGATCAAGGCGAGTTACATGATCCCCCATGTTGTGCAAAAAAGCGGTTAGCTCCTTCGGTCCTCCGA
TCGTTGTCAGAAGTAAGTTGGCCGCAGTGTTATCACTCATGGTTATGGCAGCACTGCATAATTCTCTTAC
TGTCATGCCATCCGTAAGATGCTTTTCTGTGACTGGTGAGTACTCAACCAAGTCATTCTGAGAATAGTGT
ATGCGGCGACCGAGTTGCTCTTGCCCGGCGTCAACACGGGATAATACCGCGCCACATAGCAGAACTTTAA
AAGTGCTCATCATTGGAAAACGTTCTTCGGGGCGAAAACTCTCAAGGATCTTACCGCTGTTGAGATCCAG
TTCGATGTAACCCACTCGTGCACCCAACTGATCTTCAGCATCTTTTACTTTCACCAGCGTTTCTGGGTGA
GCAAAAACAGGAAGGCAAAATGCCGCAAAAAAGGGAATAAGGGCGACACGGAAATGTTGAATACTCATAC
TCTTCCTTTTTCAATATTATTGAAGCATTTATCAGGGTTATTGTCTCATGAGCGGATACATATTTGAATG
TATTTAGAAAAATAAACAAATAGGGGTTCCGCGCACATTTCCCCGAAAAGTGCCACCTGACGTCTAAGAA
ACCATTATTATCATGACATTAACCTATAAAAATAGGCGTATCACGAGGCCCTTTCGT
Features (pLannotate 1.2.2; 10 found; start..end, strand, type, name):
     56..2568    +  promoter       Ac5 promoter: Drosophila melanogaster actin 5C promoter
   2588..2653    +  CDS            N (fragment): REGN_LAMBD - Experimental evidence at protein level: Swiss-Prot protein existence level 1. Plays a role as a transcriptional antitermination factor that allows the virus to initiate its lytic phase. Activates expression of the delayed viral early genes by modifying host RNA polymerase (RNAP) into a form that is resistant to termination signals. This antitermination function requires the host NusA protein which serves to stabilize the interaction between antitermination protein N and host RNA polymerase. From Escherichia phage lambda (Bacteriophage lambda).
   2678..2704    +  CDS            3xHA (fragment): three tandem HA epitope tags
   3712..3753    +  CDS            V5 tag: epitope tag from simian virus 5
   3853..3987    -  polyA_signal   SV40 poly(A) signal: SV40 polyadenylation signal
   4010..4094    -  CDS            large T antigen (fragment): large T antigen from SV40 (simian virus 40)
   4095..4565    +  CDS            TcR (fragment): tetracycline efflux protein; tet; confers resistance to tetracycline
   4609..5197    -  rep_origin     ori: high-copy-number ColE1/pMB1/pBR322/pUC origin of replication
   5368..6228    -  CDS            AmpR: β-lactamase; bla; confers resistance to ampicillin, carbenicillin, and related antibiotics
   6229..6333    -  promoter       AmpR promoter: bla
