[The description below was written by a language model from this plasmid's Addgene catalogue record and pLannotate feature annotations shown in this document.]
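Description:
pAc5.1B-lambdaN-HA-DmRoquin_501-819-ILLVtoEEEE_AE is a 6.4 kb insect expression plasmid. The catalogue lists its backbone as unknown, but the name and annotated features point to a pAc5.1-type vector. It is propagated in E. coli through a ColE1/pUC-type origin and selected with ampicillin via the β-lactamase gene and its own promoter. The record lists it as low copy even though the annotation describes the origin as a high-copy type. The short tetracycline-resistance and SV40 large T antigen fragments in the feature table appear to be non-functional backbone remnants. No marker for selection in insect cells is annotated.

Expression is driven by the constitutive Drosophila actin 5C promoter and terminated by an SV40 polyadenylation signal. The open reading frame begins with a short fragment of the bacteriophage lambda N protein, the peptide that binds BoxB RNA hairpins, followed by an HA epitope (annotated as a partial 3xHA match). Next comes the unannotated insert, residues 501–819 of Drosophila melanogaster Roquin (roq, CG16807), taken from isoform C. As the name indicates, four hydrophobic residues (I, L, L, V) are replaced with glutamates. A vector-encoded V5 tag lies downstream of the insert, but the record does not state whether it is translated in frame.

The lambdaN tag is typically used in tethering assays, where the fusion protein is recruited to a BoxB-containing reporter mRNA in cultured Drosophila cells, and the HA tag allows detection or immunoprecipitation. The associated publication concerns a CAF40-binding motif in Roquin that recruits the CCR4-NOT deadenylase complex. This mutant therefore plausibly tests disruption of that motif, although the record does not say so explicitly.
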