Addgene plasmid #148601: pAc5.1B-lambdaN-HA-DmRoquin_501-819-ILLVtoEEEE_AE
Purpose: Insect Expression of DmRoquin_501-819-ILLVtoEEEE
Depositing lab: Elisa Izaurralde. Depositing organization: Max Planck Institute for Developmental Biology. Publication: A CAF40-binding motif facilitates recruitment of the CCR4-NOT complex to mRNAs targeted by Drosophila Roquin. Sgromo A, Raisch T, Bawankar P, Bhandari D, Chen Y, Kuzuoglu-Ozturk D, Weichenrieder O, Izaurralde E. Nat Commun. 2017 Feb 6;8:14307. doi: 10.1038/ncomms14307. PubMed 28165457.
Backbone
  Vector backbone: Unknown
  Vector type: Insect Expression
Growth in bacteria
  Bacterial resistance: Ampicillin, 100 μg/mL
  Growth temperature: 37°C
  Growth strain: DH5alpha
  Copy number: Low Copy
Gene/Insert
  Gene/Insert name: DmRoquin_501-819-ILLVtoEEEE
  Species: D. melanogaster (fly)
  Entrez Gene: roq (a.k.a. CG16807, Dmel\CG16807, NEST:bs21b12)
  Cloning method: Unknown
Terms and licenses: Academic/Nonprofit Terms; Industry Terms: Not Available to Industry
Depositor comments: ORF extracted from isoform C NCBI:NM_001275011.1 Plasmids from this collection were made available to the research community and donated after the lab closed. Please note that the sequence provided by the depositing laboratory may be theoretical/predicted or based on Sanger sequencing results. There may be discrepancies between sequencing results obtained by Addgene and the depositor sequence. If an Addgene verified sequence is not available, please contact before placing your order to request that our lab fully sequence the plasmid.
How to cite: pAc5.1B-lambdaN-HA-DmRoquin_501-819-ILLVtoEEEE_AE was a gift from Elisa Izaurralde (Addgene plasmid # 148601 ; http://n2t.net/addgene:148601 ; RRID:Addgene_148601)
